>Addgene plasmid #62408 | MXS_mCherry | depositor full sequence | sequence record 102469 | Full Sequence
CATGATATCAAACGCGTAACTCGAGATGGTGAGCAAGGGCGAGGAGGATAACATGGCCATCATCAAGGAG
TTCATGCGCTTCAAGGTGCACATGGAGGGCTCCGTGAACGGCCACGAGTTCGAGATCGAGGGCGAGGGCG
AGGGCCGCCCCTACGAGGGCACCCAGACCGCCAAGCTGAAGGTGACCAAGGGTGGCCCCCTGCCCTTCGC
CTGGGACATCCTGTCCCCTCAGTTCATGTACGGCTCCAAGGCCTACGTGAAGCACCCCGCCGACATTCCC
GACTACTTGAAGCTGTCCTTCCCCGAGGGCTTCAAGTGGGAGCGCGTGATGAACTTCGAGGACGGCGGCG
TGGTGACCGTGACCCAGGACTCCTCCCTGCAGGACGGCGAGTTCATCTACAAGGTGAAGCTGCGCGGCAC
CAACTTCCCCTCCGACGGCCCCGTAATGCAGAAGAAGACCATGGGCTGGGAGGCCTCCTCCGAGCGGATG
TACCCCGAGGACGGCGCCCTGAAGGGCGAGATCAAGCAGAGGCTGAAGCTGAAGGACGGCGGCCACTACG
ACGCTGAGGTCAAGACCACCTACAAGGCCAAGAAGCCCGTGCAGCTGCCCGGCGCCTACAACGTCAACAT
CAAGTTGGACATCACCTCCCACAACGAGGACTACACCATCGTGGAACAGTACGAACGCGCCGAGGGCCGC
CACTCCACCGGCGGCATGGACGAGCTGTACAAGTCTACAGATGTCGACCAATTCGGGGAAATGTGCGCGG
AACCCCTATTTGTTTATTTTTCTAAATACATTCAAATATGTATCCGCTCATGAGACAATAACCCTGATAA
ATGCTTCAATAATATTGAAAAAGGAAGAGTATGAGTATTCAACATTTCCGTGTCGCCCTTATTCCCTTTT
TTGCGGCATTTTGCCTTCCTGTTTTTGCTCACCCAGAAACGCTGGTGAAAGTAAAAGATGCTGAAGATCA
GTTGGGTGCACGAGTGGGTTACATCGAACTGGATCTCAACAGCGGTAAGATCCTTGAGAGTTTTCGCCCC
GAAGAACGTTTTCCAATGATGAGCACTTTTAAAGTTCTGCTATGTGGCGCGGTATTATCCCGTATTGACG
CCGGGCAAGAGCAACTCGGTCGCCGCATACACTATTCTCAGAATGACTTGGTTGAGTACTCACCAGTCAC
AGAAAAGCATCTTACGGATGGCATGACAGTAAGAGAATTATGCAGTGCTGCCATAACCATGAGTGATAAC
ACTGCGGCCAACTTACTTCTGACAACGATCGGAGGACCGAAGGAGCTAACCGCTTTTTTGCACAACATGG
GGGATCATGTAACTCGCCTTGATCGTTGGGAACCGGAGCTGAATGAAGCCATACCAAACGACGAGCGTGA
CACCACGATGCCTGTAGCAATGGCAACAACGTTGCGCAAACTATTAACTGGCGAACTACTTACTCTAGCT
TCCCGGCAACAATTAATAGACTGGATGGAGGCGGATAAAGTTGCAGGACCACTTCTGCGCTCGGCCCTTC
CGGCTGGCTGGTTTATTGCTGATAAATCTGGAGCCGGTGAGCGTGGGTCTCGCGGTATCATTGCAGCACT
GGGGCCAGATGGTAAGCCCTCCCGTATCGTAGTTATCTACACGACGGGGAGTCAGGCAACTATGGATGAA
CGAAATAGACAGATCGCTGAGATAGGTGCCTCACTGATTAAGCATTGGTAACTGTCAGACCAAGTTTACT
CATATATACTTTAGATTGATTTAAAACTTCATTTTTAATTTAAAAGGATCTAGGTGAAGATCCTTTTTGA
TAATCTCATGACCAAAATCCCTTAACGTGAGTTTTCGTTCCACTGAGCGTCAGACCCCGTAGAAAAGATC
AAAGGATCTTCTTGAGATCCTTTTTTTCTGCGCGTAATCTGCTGCTTGCAAACAAAAAAACCACCGCTAC
CAGCGGTGGTTTGTTTGCCGGATCAAGAGCTACCAACTCTTTTTCCGAAGGTAACTGGCTTCAGCAGAGC
GCAGATACCAAATACTGTTCTTCTAGTGTAGCCGTAGTTAGGCCACCACTTCAAGAACTCTGTAGCACCG
CCTACATACCTCGCTCTGCTAATCCTGTTACCAGTGGCTGCTGCCAGTGGCGATAAGTCGTGTCTTACCG
GGTTGGACTCAAGACGATAGTTACCGGATAAGGCGCAGCGGTCGGGCTGAACGGGGGGTTCGTGCACACA
GCCCAGCTTGGAGCGAACGACCTACACCGAACTGAGATACCTACAGCGTGAGCTATGAGAAAGCGCCACG
CTTCCCGAAGGGAGAAAGGCGGACAGGTATCCGGTAAGCGGCAGGGTCGGAACAGGAGAGCGCACGAGGG
AGCTTCCAGGGGGAAACGCCTGGTATCTTTATAGTCCTGTCGGGTTTCGCCACCTCTGACTTGAGCGTCG
ATTTTTGTGATGCTCGTCAGGGGGGCGGAGCCTATGGAAAAACGCCAGCAACGCGGCCTTTTTACGGTTC
CTGGCCTTTTGCTGGCCTTTTGCTCACATGTTCTTTCCTGCGTTATCCCCTGATTCTGTGGATAACCGTA
TTACCGCCTTTGAGTGAGCTGATACCGCTCGCCGCAGCCGAACGACCGAGCGCAGCGAGTCAGTGAGC
Features (pLannotate 1.2.2; 4 found; start..end, strand, type, name):
     26..733     +  CDS            mCherry: mCherry is a basic (constitutively fluorescent) red fluorescent protein published in 2004, derived from Discosoma sp.. It is reported to be a very rapidly-maturing monomer with low acid sensitivity.
    766..870     +  promoter       AmpR promoter: bla
    871..1731    +  CDS            AmpR: β-lactamase; bla; confers resistance to ampicillin, carbenicillin, and related antibiotics
   1902..2490    +  rep_origin     ori: high-copy-number ColE1/pMB1/pBR322/pUC origin of replication
