[The description below was written by a language model from this plasmid's Addgene catalogue record and pLannotate feature annotations shown in this document.]
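Description:
MXS_mCherry is a small synthetic-biology building-block plasmid from the MXS-chaining cloning platform, a system designed for stepwise assembly of expression constructs used in imaging and flow cytometry in mammalian cells. It consists of the minimal MXS_chaining vector backbone (about 1.9 kb) carrying a roughly 735 bp mCherry insert, for a total of 2,658 nt in the full depositor sequence. The backbone holds little beyond what is needed for propagation in E. coli: a high-copy ColE1/pUC-type origin of replication and the β-lactamase gene (AmpR) under its native bla promoter, which gives ampicillin selection.

The payload is the coding sequence for mCherry, a monomeric, rapidly maturing, constitutively fluorescent red protein derived from the Discosoma sp. red fluorescent protein. It is placed between MluI and SalI sites, both of which were preserved during cloning. The feature table shows no promoter, polyadenylation signal or other mammalian regulatory element around the mCherry open reading frame, so the plasmid appears to be a promoterless part-donor module rather than a stand-alone expression vector. The retained flanking restriction sites presumably allow the mCherry module to be excised and joined with other MXS modules, although the record does not spell out the chaining mechanism itself. Its recorded purpose is simply to provide mCherry in the MXS-chaining format, so it would typically serve as the source of a red fluorescent reporter or fusion partner when composite constructs are assembled for fluorescence microscopy or flow cytometry.
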