Addgene plasmid #62408: MXS_mCherry
Purpose: MXS_chaining vector with mCherry
Depositing lab: Pierre Neveu. Depositing organization: European Molecular Biology Laboratory (EMBL), Heidelberg. Publication: MXS-Chaining: A Highly Efficient Cloning Platform for Imaging and Flow Cytometry Approaches in Mammalian Systems. Sladitschek HL, Neveu PA. PLoS One. 2015 Apr 24;10(4):e0124958. doi: 10.1371/journal.pone.0124958. eCollection 2015. PONE-D-15-01385 PubMed 25909630.
Backbone
  Vector backbone: MXS_chaining vector
  Backbone manufacturer: Neveu lab, Addgene plasmid #62394
  Backbone size w/o insert (bp): 1945
  Vector type: Synthetic Biology
Growth in bacteria
  Bacterial resistance: Ampicillin, 100 μg/mL
  Growth temperature: 37°C
  Growth strain: Mach1
  Copy number: High Copy
Gene/Insert
  Gene/Insert name: mCherry
  Species: Synthetic
  Insert size (bp): 735
  Cloning method: Restriction Enzyme; 5′ cloning site MluI (not destroyed); 3′ cloning site SalI (not destroyed)
  Sequencing primers: 5′ TTACCGCCTTTGAGTGAG; 3′ TTGTCTCATGAGCGGATAC
Terms and licenses: Academic/Nonprofit Terms; Industry Terms: Not Available to Industry
How to cite: MXS_mCherry was a gift from Pierre Neveu (Addgene plasmid # 62408 ; http://n2t.net/addgene:62408 ; RRID:Addgene_62408)
