>Addgene plasmid #62408 | MXS_mCherry | addgene partial sequence | sequence record 111255 | ColE2 5'-CCGCAGCCGAACGACCGAGC-3'
CGCGTAACTCGAGATGGTGAGCAAGGGCGAGGAGGATAACATGGCCATCATCAAGGAGTTCATGCGCTTC
AAGGTGCACATGGAGGGCTCCGTGAACGGCCACGAGTTCGAGATCGAGGGCGAGGGCGAGGGCCGCCCCT
ACGAGGGCACCCAGACCGCCAAGCTGAAGGTGACCAAGGGTGGCCCCCTGCCCTTCGCCTGGGACATCCT
GTCCCCTCAGTTCATGTACGGCTCCAAGGCCTACGTGAAGCACCCCGCCGACATTCCCGACTACTTGAAG
CTGTCCTTCCCCGAGGGCTTCAAGTGGGAGCGCGTGATGAACTTCGAGGACGGCGGCGTGGTGACCGTGA
CCCAGGACTCCTCCCTGCAGGACGGCGAGTTCATCTACAAGGTGAAGCTGCGCGGCACCAACTTCCCCTC
CGACGGCCCCGTAATGCAGAAGAAGACCATGGGCTGGGAGGCCTCCTCCGAGCGGATGTACCCCGAGGAC
GGCGCCCTGAAGGGCGAGATCAAGCAGAGGCTGAAGCTGAAGGACGGCGGCCACTACGACGCTGAGGTCA
AGACCACCTACAAGGCCAAGAAGCCCGTGCAGCTGCCCGGCGCCTACAACGTCAACATCAAGTTGGACAT
CACCTCCCACAACGAGGACTACACCATCGTGGAACAGTACGAACGCGCCGAGGGCCGCCACTCCACCGGC
GGCATGGACGAGCTGTACAAGTCTACAGATGTCGACCAATTC
