>Addgene plasmid #62408 | MXS_mCherry | addgene partial sequence | sequence record 111256 | AmpSeq-F 5'-ctcatgagcggatacatatttgaa-3'
TTCCGCGCACATTTCCCCGAATTGGTCGACATCTGTAGACTTGTACAGCTCGTCCATGCCGCCGGTGGAG
TGGCGGCCCTCGGCGCGTTCGTACTGTTCCACGATGGTGTAGTCCTCGTTGTGGGAGGTGATGTCCAACT
TGATGTTGACGTTGTAGGCGCCGGGCAGCTGCACGGGCTTCTTGGCCTTGTAGGTGGTCTTGACCTCAGC
GTCGTAGTGGCCGCCGTCCTTCAGCTTCAGCCTCTGCTTGATCTCGCCCTTCAGGGCGCCGTCCTCGGGG
TACATCCGCTCGGAGGAGGCCTCCCAGCCCATGGTCTTCTTCTGCATTACGGGGCCGTCGGAGGGGAAGT
TGGTGCCGCGCAGCTTCACCTTGTAGATGAACTCGCCGTCCTGCAGGGAGGAGTCCTGGGTCACGGTCAC
CACGCCGCCGTCCTCGAAGTTCATCACGCGCTCCCACTTGAAGCCCTCGGGGAAGGACAGCTTCAAGTAG
TCGGGAATGTCGGCGGGGTGCTTCACGTAGGCCTTGGAGCCGTACATGAACTGAGGGGACAGGATGTCCC
AGGCGAAGGGCAGGGGGCCACCCTTGGTCACCTTCAGCTTGGCGGTCTGGGTGCCCTCGTAGGGGCGGCC
CTCGCCCTCGCCCTCGATCTCGAACTCGTGGCCGTTCACGGAGCCCTCCATGTGCACCTTGAAGCGCATG
AACTCCTTGATGATGGCCATGTTATCCTCCTCGCCCTTGCTCACCATCTCGAGTTACGCGTTTGATATCA
TGGCTCACTGACTCGCTGCGCTCGGTCGTTCGGCTGCGGCGAGCGGTATCAGCTCACTC
